>Addgene plasmid #32538 | HSF1-GFPN3 | addgene full sequence | sequence record 258256 | Addgene NGS Result
CGTTACATAACTTACGGTAAATGGCCCGCCTGGCTGACCGCCCAACGACCCCCGCCCATTGACGTCAATA
ATGACGTATGTTCCCATAGTAACGCCAATAGGGACTTTCCATTGACGTCAATGGGTGGAGTATTTACGGT
AAACTGCCCACTTGGCAGTACATCAAGTGTATCATATGCCAAGTACGCCCCCTATTGACGTCAATGACGG
TAAATGGCCCGCCTGGCATTATGCCCAGTACATGACCTTATGGGACTTTCCTACTTGGCAGTACATCTAC
GTATTAGTCATCGCTATTACCATGGTGATGCGGTTTTGGCAGTACATCAATGGGCGTGGATAGCGGTTTG
ACTCACGGGGATTTCCAAGTCTCCACCCCATTGACGTCAATGGGAGTTTGTTTTGGCACCAAAATCAACG
GGACTTTCCAAAATGTCGTAACAACTCCGCCCCATTGACGCAAATGGGCGGTAGGCGTGTACGGTGGGAG
GTCTATATAAGCAGAGCTGGTTTAGTGAACCGTCAGATCCGCTAGCGCTACCGGACTCAGATCTCGAGCT
CAAGCTTGGGTACCATGGATCTGCCCGTGGGCCCCGGCGCGGCGGGGCCCAGCAACGTCCCGGCCTTCCT
GACCAAGCTGTGGACCCTCGTGAGCGACCCGGACACCGACGCGCTCATCTGCTGGAGCCCGAGCGGGAAC
AGCTTCCACGTGTTCGACCAGGGCCAGTTTGCCAAGGAGGTGCTGCCCAAGTACTTCAAGCACAACAACA
TGGCCAGCTTCGTGCGGCAGCTCAACATGTATGGCTTCCGGAAAGTGGTCCACATCGAGCAGGGCGGCCT
GGTCAAGCCAGAGAGAGACGACACGGAGTTCCAGCACCCATGCTTCCTGCGTGGCCAGGAGCAGCTCCTT
GAGAACATCAAGAGGAAAGTGACCAGTGTGTCCACCCTGAAGAGTGAAGACATAAAGATCCGCCAGGACA
GCGTCACCAAGCTGCTGACGGACGTGCAGCTGATGAAGGGGAAGCAGGAGTGCATGGACTCCAAGCTCCT
GGCCATGAAGCATGAGAATGAGGCTCTGTGGCGGGAGGTGGCCAGCCTTCGGCAGAAGCATGCCCAGCAA
CAGAAAGTCGTCAACAAGCTCATTCAGTTCCTGATCTCACTGGTGCAGTCAAACCGGATCCTGGGGGTGA
AGAGAAAGATCCCCCTGATGCTGAACGACAGTGGCTCAGCACATTCCATGCCCAAGTATAGCCGGCAGTT
CTCCCTGGAGCACGTCCACGGCTCGGGCCCCTACTCGGCCCCCTCCCCAGCCTACAGCAGCTCCAGCCTC
TACGCCCCTGATGCTGTGGCCAGCTCTGGACCCATCATCTCCGACATCACCGAGCTGGCTCCTGCCAGCC
CCATGGCCTCCCCCGGCGGGAGCATAGACGAGAGGCCCCTATCCAGCAGCCCCCTGGTGCGTGTCAAGGA
GGAGCCCCCCAGCCCGCCTCAGAGCCCCCGGGTAGAGGAGGCGAGTCCCGGGCGCCCATCTTCCGTGGAC
ACCCTCTTGTCCCCGACCGCCCTCATTGACTCCATCCTGCGGGAGAGTGAACCTGCCCCCGCCTCCGTCA
CAGCCCTCACGGACGCCAGGGGCCACACGGACACCGAGGGCCGGCCTCCCTCCCCCCCGCCCACCTCCAC
CCCTGAAAAGTGCCTCAGCGTAGCCTGCCTGGACAAGAATGAGCTCAGTGACCACTTGGATGCTATGGAC
TCCAACCTGGATAACCTGCAGACCATGCTGAGCAGCCACGGCTTCAGCGTGGACACCAGTGCCCTGCTGG
ACCTGTTCAGCCCCTCGGTGACCGTGCCCGACATGAGCCTGCCTGACCTTGACAGCAGCCTGGCCAGTAT
CCAAGAGCTCCTGTCTCCCCAGGAGCCCCCCAGGCCTCCCGAGGCAGAGAACAGCAGCCCGGATTCAGGG
AAGCAGCTGGTGCACTACACAGCGCAGCCGCTGTTCCTGCTGGACCCCGGCTCCGTGGACACCGGGAGCA
ACGACCTGCCGGTGCTGTTTGAGCTGGGAGAGGGCTCCTACTTCTCCGAAGGGGACGGCTTCGCCGAGGA
CCCCACCATCTCCCTGCTGACAGGCTCGGAGCCTCCCAAAGCCAAGGACCCCACTGTCTCCGAGAATTCT
GCAGTCGACGGTACCGCGGGCCCGGGATCCATCGCCACCATGGTGAGCAAGGGCGAGGAGCTGTTCACCG
GGGTGGTGCCCATCCTGGTCGAGCTGGACGGCGACGTAAACGGCCACAAGTTCAGCGTGTCCGGCGAGGG
CGAGGGCGATGCCACCTACGGCAAGCTGACCCTGAAGTTCATCTGCACCACCGGCAAGCTGCCCGTGCCC
TGGCCCACCCTCGTGACCACCCTGACCTACGGCGTGCAGTGCTTCAGCCGCTACCCCGACCACATGAAGC
AGCACGACTTCTTCAAGTCCGCCATGCCCGAAGGCTACGTCCAGGAGCGCACCATCTTCTTCAAGGACGA
CGGCAACTACAAGACCCGCGCCGAGGTGAAGTTCGAGGGCGACACCCTGGTGAACCGCATCGAGCTGAAG
GGCATCGACTTCAAGGAGGACGGCAACATCCTGGGGCACAAGCTGGAGTACAACTACAACAGCCACAACG
TCTATATCATGGCCGACAAGCAGAAGAACGGCATCAAGGTGAACTTCAAGATCCGCCACAACATCGAGGA
CGGCAGCGTGCAGCTCGCCGACCACTACCAGCAGAACACCCCCATCGGCGACGGCCCCGTGCTGCTGCCC
GACAACCACTACCTGAGCACCCAGTCCGCCCTGAGCAAAGACCCCAACGAGAAGCGCGATCACATGGTCC
TGCTGGAGTTCGTGACCGCCGCCGGGATCACTCTCGGCATGGACGAGCTGTACAAGTAAAGCGGCCGCGA
CTCTAGATCATAATCAGCCATACCACATTTGTAGAGGTTTTACTTGCTTTAAAAAACCTCCCACACCTCC
CCCTGAACCTGAAACATAAAATGAATGCAATTGTTGTTGTTAACTTGTTTATTGCAGCTTATAATGGTTA
CAAATAAAGCAATAGCATCACAAATTTCACAAATAAAGCATTTTTTTCACTGCATTCTAGTTGTGGTTTG
TCCAAACTCATCAATGTATCTTAAGGCGTAAATTGTAAGCGTTAATATTTTGTTAAAATTCGCGTTAAAT
TTTTGTTAAATCAGCTCATTTTTTAACCAATAGGCCGAAATCGGCAAAATCCCTTATAAATCAAAAGAAT
AGACCGAGATAGGGT
[37 nt withheld, positions 3306-3342]
AAAGAACGTGGACTCCAACGTCAAAGG
[49 nt withheld, positions 3370-3418]
T
[91 nt withheld, positions 3420-3510]
G
[124 nt withheld, positions 3512-3635]
CAGGTGGCACTTTTCGGGGAAATGTGCGCGGAACCCCTATTTGTTTATTTTTCTAAATACATTCAAATAT
GTATCCGCTCATGAGACAATAACCCTGATAAATGCTTCAATAATATTGAAAAAGGAAGAGTCCTGAGGCG
GAAAGAACCAGCTGTGGAATGTGTGTCAGTTAGGGTGTGGAAAGTCCCCAGGCTCCCCAGCAGGCAGAAG
TATGCAAAGCATGCATCTCAATTAGTCAGCAACCAGGTGTGGAAAGTCCCCAGGCTCCCCAGCAGGCAGA
AGTATGCAAAGCATGCATCTCAATTAGTCAGCAACCATAGTCCCGCCCCTAACTCCGCCCATCCCGCCCC
TAACTCCGCCCAGTTCCGCCCATTCTCCGCCCCATGGCTGACTAATTTTTTTTATTTATGCAGAGGCCGA
GGCCGCCTCGGCCTCTGAGCTATTCCAGAAGTAGTGAGGAGGCTTTTTTGGAGGCCTAGGCTTTTGCAAA
GATCGATCAAGAGACAGGATGAGGATCGTTTCGCATGATTGAACAAGATGGATTGCACGCAGGTTCTCCG
GCCGCTTGGGTGGAGAGGCTATTCGGCTATGACTGGGCACAACAGACAATCGGCTGCTCTGATGCCGCCG
TGTTCCGGCTGTCAGCGCAGGGGCGCCCGGTTCTTTTTGTCAAGACCGACCTGTCCGGTGCCCTGAATGA
ACTGCAAGACGAGGCAGCGCGGCTATCGTGGCTGGCCACGACGGGCGTTCCTTGCGCAGCTGTGCTCGAC
GTTGTCACTGAAGCGGGAAGGGACTGGCTGCTATTGGGCGAAGTGCCGGGGCAGGATCTCCTGTCATCTC
ACCTTGCTCCTGCCGAGAAAGTATCCATCATGGCTGATGCAATGCGGCGGCTGCATACGCTTGATCCGGC
TACCTGCCCATTCGACCACCAAGCGAAACATCGCATCGAGCGAGCACGTACTCGGATGGAAGCCGGTCTT
GTCGATCAGGATGATCTGGACGAAGAGCATCAGGGGCTCGCGCCAGCCGAACTGTTCGCCAGGCTCAAGG
CGAGCATGCCCGACGGCGAGGATCTCGTCGTGACCCATGGCGATGCCTGCTTGCCGAATATCATGGTGGA
AAATGGCCGCTTTTCTGGATTCATCGACTGTGGCCGGCTGGGTGTGGCGGACCGCTATCAGGACATAGCG
TTGGCTACCCGTGATATTGCTGAAGAGCTTGGCGGCGAATGGGCTGACCGCTTCCTCGTGCTTTACGGTA
TCGCCGCTCCCGATTCGCAGCGCATCGCCTTCTATCGCCTTCTTGACGAGTTCTTCTGAGCGGGACTCTG
GGGTTCGAAATGACCGACCAAGCGACGCCCAACCTGCCATCACGAGATTTCGATTCCACCGCCGCCTTCT
ATGAAAGGTTGGGCTTCGGAATCGTTTTCCGGGACGCCGGCTGGATGATCCTCCAGCGCGGGGATCTCAT
GCTGGAGTTCTTCGCCCACCCTAGGGGGAGGCTAACTGAAACACGGAAGGAGACAATACCGGAAGGAACC
CGCGCTATGACGGCAATAAAAAGACAGAATAAAACGCACGGTGTTGGGTCGTTTGTTCATAAACGCGGGG
TTCGGTCCCAGGGCTGGCACTCTGTCGATACCCCACCGAGACCCCATTGGGGCCAATACGCCCGCGTTTC
TTCCTTTTCCCCACCCCACCCCCCAAGTTCGGGTGAAGGCCCAGGGCTCGCAGCCAACGTCGGGGCGGCA
GGCCCTGCCATAGCCTCAGGTTACTCATATATACTTTAGATTGATTTAAAACTTCATTTTTAATTTAAAA
GGATCTAGGTGAAGATCCTTTTTGATAATCTCATGACCAAAATCCCTTAACGTGAGTTTTCGTTCCACTG
AGCGTCAGACCCCGTAGAAAAGATCAAAGGATCTTCTTGAGATCCTTTTTTTCTGCGCGTAATCTGCTGC
TTGCAAACAAAAAAACCACCGCTACCAGCGGTGGTTTGTTTGCCGGATCAAGAGCTACCAACTCTTTTTC
CGAAGGTAACTGGCTTCAGCAGAGCGCAGATACCAAATACTGTTCTTCTAGTGTAGCCGTAGTTAGGCCA
CCACTTCAAGAACTCTGTAGCACCGCCTACATACCTCGCTCTGCTAATCCTGTTACCAGTGGCTGCTGCC
AGTGGCGATAAGTCGTGTCTTACCGGGTTGGACTCAAGACGATAGTTACCGGATAAGGCGCAGCGGTCGG
GCTGAACGGGGGGTTCGTGCACACAGCCCAGCTTGGAGCGAACGACCTACACCGAACTGAGATACCTACA
GCGTGAGCTATGAGAAAGCGCCACGCTTCCCGAAGGGAGAAAGGCGGACAGGTATCCGGTAAGCGGCAGG
GTCGGAACAGGAGAGCGCACGAGGGAGCTTCCAGGGGGAAACGCCTGGTATCTTTATAGTCCTGTCGGGT
TTCGCCACCTCTGACTTGAGCGTCGATTTTTGTGATGCTCGTCAGGGGGGCGGAGCCTATGGAAAAACGC
CAGCAACGCGGCCTTTTTACGGTTCCTGGCCTTTTGCTGGCCTTTTGCTCACATGTTCTTTCCTGCGTTA
TCCCCTGATTCTGTGGATAACCGTATTACCGCCATGCATTAGTTATTAATAGTAATCAATTACGGGGTCA
TTAGTTCATAGCCCATATATGGAGTTCCG
Features (pLannotate 1.2.2; 17 found; start..end, strand, type, name):
      1..304     +  enhancer       CMV enhancer: human cytomegalovirus immediate early enhancer
    305..508     +  promoter       CMV promoter: human cytomegalovirus (CMV) immediate early promoter
    531..567     +  misc_feature   MCS (fragment): multiple cloning site
    575..2161    +  CDS            HSF1: HSF1_HUMAN - Also known as HSTF1. Experimental evidence at protein level: Swiss-Prot protein existence level 1. (Microbial infection) Plays a role in latent human immunodeficiency virus (HIV-1) transcriptional reactivation. Binds to the HIV-1 long terminal repeat promoter (LTR) to reactivate viral transcription by recruiting cellular transcriptional elongation factors, such as CDK9, CCNT1 and EP300. From Homo sapiens (Human).
   2164..2200    +  misc_feature   MCS (fragment): multiple cloning site
   2210..2929    +  CDS            EGFP: the original enhanced GFP (Yang et al., 1996) mammalian codon-optimized
   2946..3029    +  CDS            large T antigen (fragment): large T antigen from SV40 (simian virus 40)
   3052..3173    +  polyA_signal   SV40 poly(A) signal: SV40 polyadenylation signal
   3207..3635    -  rep_origin     f1 ori (sequence partly withheld): f1 bacteriophage origin of replication; arrow indicates direction of (+) strand synthesis
   3662..3766    +  promoter       AmpR promoter: bla
   3768..4125    +  promoter       SV40 promoter: SV40 enhancer and early promoter
   4160..4954    +  CDS            NeoR/KanR: aminoglycoside phosphotransferase from Tn5; aph(3')-II (or nptII); confers resistance to neomycin, kanamycin, and G418 (Geneticin®)
   4975..5127    +  CDS            ble (fragment): BLE_KLEPN - Experimental evidence at protein level: Swiss-Prot protein existence level 1. Binding protein with a strong affinity to the bleomycin family of antibiotics. Binds to CL990; an antimitotic-antibiotic compound. From Klebsiella pneumoniae.
   5186..5233    +  polyA_signal   HSV TK poly(A) signal: herpes simplex virus thymidine kinase polyadenylation signal (Cole and Stacy, 1985)
   5324..5340    -  polyA_signal   bGH poly(A) signal (fragment): bovine growth hormone polyadenylation signal
   5562..6150    +  rep_origin     ori: high-copy-number ColE1/pMB1/pBR322/pUC origin of replication
   6265..6324    +  enhancer       CMV enhancer (fragment): human cytomegalovirus immediate early enhancer
