[The description below was written by a language model from this plasmid's Addgene catalogue record and pLannotate feature annotations shown in this document.]
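Description:
HSF1-GFPN3 is a mammalian expression plasmid built on the Clontech pEGFP-N3 backbone that produces human heat shock factor 1 (HSF1) fused at its C terminus to EGFP. The HSF1 coding sequence was inserted between the HindIII and EcoRI sites of the multiple cloning site, both of which remain intact. This places it downstream of the human cytomegalovirus immediate early enhancer and promoter and upstream of the EGFP open reading frame. A short stretch of residual polylinker links the two. Transcripts are terminated by the SV40 polyadenylation signal. The sequenced plasmid is 6,324 nt. Repository quality control found a P448L substitution in HSF1, and the depositor comment states that the plasmid should still function as reported in the associated publication.

The plasmid is propagated in E. coli at high copy from a ColE1/pUC-type origin and is selected with kanamycin. The Tn5 aminoglycoside phosphotransferase gene (NeoR/KanR) is driven by tandem promoters: a bacterial bla promoter for kanamycin selection, and the SV40 enhancer/early promoter for expression in mammalian cells, where it can allow G418 selection of stable transfectants. This cassette ends with the HSV thymidine kinase polyadenylation signal. An f1 bacteriophage origin is also present. The short large T antigen, ble and bGH poly(A) fragments in the annotation appear to be partial matches to backbone sequence rather than functional elements.

The green fluorescent fusion allows HSF1 to be visualised in transfected mammalian cells. This fits the associated study, which examined serine phosphorylation, 14-3-3 epsilon binding and cytoplasmic sequestration of HSF1 in the regulation of chaperone gene transcription.
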