Addgene plasmid #32538: HSF1-GFPN3
Depositing lab: Stuart Calderwood. Depositing organization: Dana-Farber Cancer Institute. Publication: Regulation of molecular chaperone gene transcription involves the serine phosphorylation, 14-3-3 epsilon binding, and cytoplasmic sequestration of heat shock factor 1. Wang X, Grammatikakis N, Siganou A, Calderwood SK. Mol Cell Biol. 2003 Sep;23(17):6013-26. 10.1128/MCB.23.17.6013-6026.2003 PubMed 12917326.
Backbone
  Vector backbone: pEGFP-N3
  Backbone manufacturer: Clontech
  Backbone size w/o insert (bp): 4729
  Vector type: Mammalian Expression
Growth in bacteria
  Bacterial resistance: Kanamycin, 50 μg/mL
  Growth temperature: 37°C
  Growth strain: DH5alpha
  Copy number: High Copy
Gene/Insert
  Gene/Insert name: HSF1
  Species: H. sapiens (human)
  Mutation: see depositor comments below
  Entrez Gene: HSF1 (a.k.a. HSTF1)
  Promoter: CMV
  Tag / fusion protein: EGFP (C terminal on backbone)
  Cloning method: Restriction Enzyme; 5′ cloning site HindIII (not destroyed); 3′ cloning site EcoRI (not destroyed)
  Sequencing primers: 5′ n/a; 3′ EGFP-N
Terms and licenses: Academic/Nonprofit Terms; Industry Terms: Not Available to Industry
Depositor comments: Please note that mutation P448L in HSF1 was found during Addgene's quality control. This plasmid should function as reported in the associated publication.
How to cite: HSF1-GFPN3 was a gift from Stuart Calderwood (Addgene plasmid # 32538 ; http://n2t.net/addgene:32538 ; RRID:Addgene_32538)
